>Addgene plasmid #201185 | SuExp His-Myc-mPLD4 | addgene full sequence | sequence record 394149 | Addgene NGS Result
GATACATAACGCGTCGCGAGGCCATATGGGTTAACCCATGGCCGTTGACATTGATTATTGACTAGTTATT
AATAGTAATCAATTACGGGGTCATTAGTTCATAGCCCATATATGGAGTTCCGCGTTACATAACTTACGGT
AAATGGCCCGCCTGGCTGACCGCCCAACGACCCCCGCCCATTGACGTCAATAATGACGTATGTTCCCATA
GTAACGCCAATAGGGACTTTCCATTGACGTCAATGGGTGGAGTATTTACGGTAAACTGCCCACTTGGCAG
TACATCAAGTGTATCATATGCCAAGTACGCCCCCTATTGACGTCAATGACGGTAAATGGCCCGCCTGGCA
TTATGCCCAGTACATGACCTTATGGGACTTTCCTACTTGGCAGTACATCTACGTATTAGTCATCGCTATT
ACCATGGTGATGCGGTTTTGGCAGTACATCAATGGGCGTGGATAGCGGTTTGACTCACGGGGATTTCCAA
GTCTCCACCCCATTGACGTCAATGGGAGTTTGTTTTGGCACCAAAATCAACGGGACTTTCCAAAATGTCG
TAATAACCCCGCCCCGTTGACGCAAATGGGCGGTAGGCGTGTACGGTGGGAGGTCTATATAAGCAGAGCT
CGTTTAGTGAACCGTCAGATCGCCTGGAGACGTCGAGCCGAGTGGTTGTGCCTCCATAGAAGCCACCATG
ACCCGCCTGACCGTGCTGGCCCTGCTGGCCGGCCTGCTGGTAAGTTTAGTCTTTTTGTCTTTTATTTCAG
GTCCCGGATCCGGTGGTGGTGCAAATCAAAGAACTGCTCCTCAGTGGATGTTGCCTTTACTTCTAGGCCA
GCAGCCGCGCCCATCATCATCATCATCATGGTCCGCTAGTTGACGTCGCCAGCAATGAACAAAAACTCAT
CTCAGAAGAGGATCTGGCTAGTATGACTGGTGGACAGCAAATGGGTCGGGATATCGAAGGTCGTGGGCTA
GCATGGCAAGGGGCCACTTCTTTCACCAGTCATCGGATGTTCCCTGAGGAAGTGCCCTCCTGGTCCTGGG
AGACCCTGAAAGGAGACGCTGAGCAGCAGAATAACTCCTGTCAGCTCATCCTTGTGGAAAGCATCCCCGA
GGACTTGCCATTTGCAGCTGGCAGCCCCACTGCCCAGCCCCTGGCCCAGGCTTGGCTGCAGCTTCTTGAC
ACTGCTCGGGAGAGCGTCCACATTGCCTCGTACTACTGGTCCCTCACTGGACTGGACATTGGAGTCAATG
ACTCGTCTTCTCGGCAGGGAGAGGCCCTTCTACAGAAGTTCCAACAGCTTCTTCTCAGGAACATCTCTGT
GGTGGTGGCCACCCACAGCCCAACATTGGCCAAGACATCCACTGACCTCCAGGTCTTGGCTGCCCATGGT
GCCCAGATACGACAAGTGCCCATGAAACAGCTTACTGGGGGTGTTCTACACTCCAAATTCTGGGTTGTGG
ATGGGCGACACGTCTACGTGGGCAGCGCCAACATGGACTGGCGGTCCCTGACTCAGGTGAAGGAACTTGG
TGCAATCATCTACAACTGCAGCAACCTGGCTCAAGACCTTGAGAAAACATTCCAGACCTACTGGGTGCTA
GGGACTCCCCAAGCTGTTCTCCCTAAAACCTGGCCTCGGAACTTCTCATCCCACATCAACCGCTTCCATC
CCTTGCGGGGTCCCTTTGATGGGGTTCCCACCACGGCCTATTTCTCGGCCTCCCCTCCCTCCCTCTGCCC
GCATGGCCGGACCCGGGATCTGGACGCAGTGTTGGGAGTGATGGAGGGTGCTCGCCAGTTCATCTATGTC
TCGGTGATGGAGTATTTCCCTACCACGCGCTTCACCCACCATGCCAGGTACTGGCCCGTGCTGGACAATG
CGCTACGGGCAGCGGCCCTCAATAAGGGTGTGCATGTGCGCTTACTGGTCAGCTGCTGGTTCAACACAGA
CCCCACCATGTTCGCTTATCTGAGGTCCCTGCAGGCTTTCAGTAACCCCTCGGCTGGCATCTCAGTGGAT
GTGAAAGTCTTCATCGTGCCTGTGGGAAATCATTCCAACATCCCGTTCAGCCGCGTGAACCACAGCAAGT
TCATGGTCACAGACAAGACAGCCTATGTAGGCACCTCTAACTGGTCAGAAGACTACTTCAGCCACACCGC
TGGTGTGGGCCTGATTGTCAGCCAGAAGACCCCCAGAGCCCAGCCAGGCGCAACCACCGTGCAGGAGCAG
CTGAGGCAACTCTTTGAACGAGACTGGAGTTCCCACTATGCTATGGACCTAGACAGACAAGTCCCGAGCC
AGGACTGTGTCTGGTAATCTAGAAGCTGATCCAGACATGATAAGATACATTGATGAGTTTGGACAAACCA
CAACTAGAATGCAGTGAAAAAAATGCTTTATTTGTGAAATTTGTGATGCTATTGCTTTATTTGTAACCAT
TATAAGCTGCAATAAACAAGTTGGATATCCTCGAGACTAGTGGGCCCGTTTAAACACATGTGTTTTTCCA
TAGGCTCCGCCCCCCTGACGAGCATCACAAAAATCGACGCTCAAGTCAGAGGTGGCGAAACCCGACAGGA
CTATAAAGATACCAGGCGTTTCCCCCTGGAAGCTCCCTCGTGCGCTCTCCTGTTCCGACCCTGCCGCTTA
CCGGATACCTGTCCGCCTTTCTCCCTTCGGGAAGCGTGGCGCTTTCTCATAGCTCACGCTGTAGGTATCT
CAGTTCGGTGTAGGTCGTTCGCTCCAAGCTGGGCTGTGTGCACGAACCCCCCGTTCAGCCCGACCGCTGC
GCCTTATCCGGTAACTATCGTCTTGAGTCCAACCCGGTAAGACACGACTTATCGCCACTGGCAGCAGCCA
CTGGTAACAGGATTAGCAGAGCGAGGTATGTAGGCGGTGCTACAGAGTTCTTGAAGTGGTGGCCTAACTA
CGGCTACACTAGAAGGACAGTATTTGGTATCTGCGCTCTGCTGAAGCCAGTTACCTTCGGAAAAAGAGTT
GGTAGCTCTTGATCCGGCAAACAAACCACCGCTGGTAGCGGTGGTTTTTTTGTTTGCAAGCAGCAGATTA
CGCGCAGAAAAAAAGGATCTCAAGAAGATCCTTTGATCTTTTCTACGTCAGTCCTGCTCCTCGGCCACGA
AGTGCACGCAGTTGCCGGCCGGGTCGCGCAGGGCGAACTCCCGCCCCCACGGCTGCTCGCCGATCTCGGT
CATGGCCGGCCCGGAGGCGTCCCGGAAGTTCGTGGACACGACCTCCGACCACTCGGCGTACAGCTCGTCC
AGGCCGCGCACCCACACCCAGGCCAGGGTGTTGTCCGGCACCACCTGGTCCTGGACCGCGCTGATGAACA
GGGTCACGTCGTCCCGGACCACACCGGCGAAGTCGTCCTCCACGAAGTCCCGGGAGAACCCGAGCCGGTC
GGTCCAGAACTCGACCGCTCCGGCGACGTCGCGCGCGGTGAGCACCGGAACGGCACTGGTCAACTTGGCC
ATACTCTTCCTTTTTCAATATTATTGAAGCATTTATCAGGGTTATTGTCTCATGAGCG
Features (pLannotate 1.2.2; 11 found; start..end, strand, type, name):
     47..426     +  enhancer       CMV enhancer: human cytomegalovirus immediate early enhancer
    499..516     -  promoter       CMV promoter (fragment): human cytomegalovirus (CMV) immediate early promoter
    531..630     +  promoter       CMVd1 promoter: truncated human cytomegalovirus (CMV) immediate early promoter that yields slightly reduced expression relative to the full-length promoter
    740..836     +  intron         SV40 intron: modified SV40 intron with splice donor and acceptor sites
    852..872     +  CDS            capTEV™ (fragment): composite tag for in vivo biotinylation, TEV protease cleavage, and 6xHis tagging
    925..956     +  CDS            T7 tag (gene 10 leader) (fragment): leader peptide from bacteriophage T7 gene 10 promotes efficient translation in E. coli
    984..2324    +  CDS            Pld4 (fragment): PLD4_MOUSE - Experimental evidence at protein level: Swiss-Prot protein existence level 1. 5'->3' DNA exonuclease which digests single-stranded DNA (ssDNA) (PubMed:30111894). Regulates inflammatory cytokine responses via the degradation of nucleic acids, by reducing the concentration of ssDNA able to stimulate TLR9, a nucleotide-sensing receptor (PubMed:30111894). Involved in phagocytosis of activated microglia (PubMed:22102906). From Mus musculus (Mouse).
   2338..2472    -  polyA_signal   SV40 poly(A) signal: SV40 polyadenylation signal
   2515..3103    -  rep_origin     ori: high-copy-number ColE1/pMB1/pBR322/pUC origin of replication
   3128..3502    -  CDS            BleoR: antibiotic-binding protein; Sh ble from Streptoalloteichus hindustanus; confers resistance to bleomycin, phleomycin, and Zeocin™
   3503..8       -  promoter       AmpR promoter (across the origin): bla
