[The description below was written by a language model from this plasmid's Addgene catalogue record and pLannotate feature annotations shown in this document.]
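Description:
SuExp His-Myc-mPLD4 is a compact mammalian expression plasmid of about 3.5 kb, built on the SuExp backbone and designed to produce a secreted, recombinant form of mouse phospholipase D4 (PLD4). It is maintained in E. coli through a high-copy ColE1/pUC-type origin. Selection relies on the Sh ble gene, which confers resistance to Zeocin/bleomycin and is driven in bacteria by the AmpR (bla) promoter. Zeocin is also listed as the selectable marker for the construct, although the feature table shows no separate eukaryotic promoter for this cassette.

The expression unit begins with the human CMV immediate-early enhancer and a truncated CMV promoter, followed by a modified SV40 intron with splice donor and acceptor sites, which generally improves mRNA processing and expression. The open reading frame ends at an SV40 polyadenylation signal. According to the record, the Pld4 insert lacks its cytosolic and transmembrane domains, and a signal peptide has been added to direct the soluble domain into the secretory pathway. A backbone-encoded N-terminal His-Myc tag, removable with Factor Xa, allows affinity purification and detection. The automated annotation does not label these elements by name. It reports only short fragment matches to capTEV and the T7 tag upstream of the Pld4 coding region, which probably reflect partial similarity to the His tag and neighbouring leader sequence rather than those parts themselves.

PLD4 is a 5'→3' exonuclease that degrades single-stranded nucleic acids and so limits stimulation of nucleic-acid sensors such as TLR9. The plasmid is intended for producing and purifying the tagged enzyme from mammalian cells, for example for biochemical studies of DNA and RNA cleavage.
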