Addgene plasmid #201185: SuExp His-Myc-mPLD4
Purpose: Protein expression plasmid for recombinant His-Myc tag mouse PLD4
Depositing lab: David Nemazee. Depositing organization: Scripps California (The Scripps Research Institute). Publication: Cleavage of DNA and RNA by PLD3 and PLD4 limits autoinflammatory triggering by multiple sensors. Gavin AL, Huang D, Blane TR, Thinnes TC, Murakami Y, Fukui R, Miyake K, Nemazee D. Nat Commun. 2021 Oct 7;12(1):5874. doi: 10.1038/s41467-021-26150-w. PubMed 34620855.
Backbone
  Vector backbone: SuExp
  Backbone size w/o insert (bp): 2000
  Total vector size (bp): 3500
  Vector type: Mammalian Expression
  Selectable markers: Zeocin
Growth in bacteria
  Bacterial resistance: Bleocin (Zeocin), 50 μg/mL
  Growth temperature: 37°C
  Growth strain: DH5alpha
  Copy number: High Copy
Gene/Insert
  Gene/Insert name: PLD4
  Species: M. musculus (mouse)
  Insert size (bp): 1500
  Mutation: cytosolic and transmembrane domain truncated; add a signal peptide for secretion
  GenBank ID: 104759
  Entrez Gene: Pld4 (a.k.a. thss); Pld4; Pld4 (a.k.a. Sam-9)
  Promoter: CMV
  Tag / fusion protein: His-Myc, Factor Xa cleavable (N terminal on backbone)
  Cloning method: Ligation Independent Cloning
  Sequencing primers: 5′ CMV-F; 3′ SV40-R
Terms and licenses: Academic/Nonprofit Terms; Industry Terms: Not Available to Industry
How to cite: SuExp His-Myc-mPLD4 was a gift from David Nemazee (Addgene plasmid # 201185 ; http://n2t.net/addgene:201185 ; RRID:Addgene_201185)
